Addgene plasmid #229868: pHW622
Purpose: Entry vector with reverse FRT3 (rFRT3) in slot 7 (for SapTrap assembly)
Depositing lab: Han Wang. Depositing organization: University of Wisconsin, Madison. Publication: A versatile site-directed gene trap strategy to manipulate gene activity and control gene expression in Caenorhabditis elegans. Khan H, Huang X, Raj V, Wang H. PLoS Genet. 2025 Jan 22;21(1):e1011541. doi: 10.1371/journal.pgen.1011541. eCollection 2025 Jan. PubMed 39841730.
Backbone
  Vector backbone: pNM3456
  Vector type: Worm Expression
Growth in bacteria
  Bacterial resistance: Kanamycin, 50 μg/mL
  Growth temperature: 37°C
  Growth strain: DH5alpha
  Copy number: High Copy
Gene/Insert
  Gene/Insert name: reverse FRT3 (rFRT3)
  Species: C. elegans (nematode), Synthetic
  Cloning method: Golden Gate
Terms and licenses: Academic/Nonprofit Terms; Industry Terms: Not Available to Industry
How to cite: pHW622 was a gift from Han Wang (Addgene plasmid # 229868 ; http://n2t.net/addgene:229868 ; RRID:Addgene_229868)
