[The description below was written by a language model from this plasmid's Addgene catalogue record and pLannotate feature annotations shown in this document.]
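Description:
pHW622 is a small (about 1.9 kb) donor, or "entry", plasmid for SapTrap modular assembly. It is built on the pNM3456 backbone and catalogued as a worm expression vector for Caenorhabditis elegans work. Its only payload is a synthetic FRT3 site placed in reverse orientation (rFRT3) and formatted for slot 7 of the SapTrap scheme. It was cloned by Golden Gate assembly, the same type IIS restriction enzyme approach that underlies SapTrap, in which each slot's part is released with defined overhangs so that several modules ligate in a fixed order into a destination vector. FRT3 is a variant target site for FLP recombinase that recombines with other FRT3 sites but not with wild-type FRT. When two matching sites face opposite ways, recombination inverts the intervening DNA rather than excising it. A reverse-oriented module therefore gives control over the outcome of FLP action in the final construct.

The plasmid itself has no promoter, coding sequence or reporter for expression in worms, so it serves purely as a parts carrier. The annotated features are all bacterial maintenance elements. These are a high-copy ColE1/pUC-type origin, a kanamycin resistance gene (aph(3')-Ia) driven by the cat promoter, and tonB, T3Te and T7Te transcription terminators that insulate the cloning region from the backbone. A very short lacZα remnant is also detected. The rFRT3 site was not annotated by the automated feature caller, and it presumably lies in the unannotated stretch between the tonB terminator and the lacZα fragment. According to the record, the plasmid belongs to a toolkit for site-directed gene trap constructs used to manipulate gene activity and control gene expression in C. elegans.
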