Features (pLannotate 1.2.2; 7 found; start..end, strand, type, name):
      1..816     -  CDS            KanR: aminoglycoside phosphotransferase; aph(3')-Ia; confers resistance to kanamycin in bacteria or G418 (Geneticin®) in eukaryotes
    817..919     -  promoter       cat promoter: promoter of the E. coli cat gene encoding chloramphenicol acetyltransferase
    920..951     -  terminator     tonB terminator: bidirectional E. coli tonB-P14 transcription terminator
   1222..1239    +  CDS            lacZα (fragment): LacZα fragment of β-galactosidase; lacZ fragment
   1238..1257    +  terminator     T3Te terminator (fragment): phage T3 early transcription terminator
   1279..1866    +  rep_origin     ori: high-copy-number ColE1/pMB1/pBR322/pUC origin of replication
   1878..1905    -  terminator     T7Te terminator: phage T7 early transcription terminator
>Addgene plasmid #229868 | pHW622 | addgene full sequence | sequence record 460827 | Addgene NGS Result
TTAGAAAAACTCATCGAGCATCAAGTGAAACTGCAATTTATTCATATCAGGATTATCAATACCATATTTT
TGAAAAAGCCGTTTCTGTAATGAAGGAGAAAACTCACCGAGGCAGTTCCATAGGATGGCAAGATCCTGGT
ATCGGTCTGCGATTCCGACTCGTCCAACATCAATACAACCTATTAATTTCCCCTCGTCAAAAATAAGGTT
ATCAAGTGAGAAATCACCATGAGTGACGACTGAATCCGGTGAGAATGGCAAGAGTTTATGCATTTCTTTC
CAGACTTGTTCAACAGGCCAGCCATTACGCTCGTCATCAAAATCACTCGCACCAACCAAACCGTTATTCA
TTCGTGATTGCGCCTGAGCGAGACGAAATACGCGATCGCCGTTAAAAGGACAATTACAAACAGGAATCGA
ATGCAACCGGCGCAGGAACACTGCCAGCGCATCAACAATATTTTCACCTGAATCAGGATATTCTTCTAAT
ACCTGGAATGCTGTTTTCCCTGGGATCGCAGTGGTGAGTAACCATGCATCATCAGGAGTACGGATAAAAT
GCTTGATGGTCGGAAGAGGCATAAATTCCGTCAGCCAGTTTAGCCTGACCATCTCATCTGTAACATCATT
GGCAACGCTACCTTTGCCATGTTTCAGAAACAACTCTGGCGCATCGGGCTTCCCATACAATCGATAGATT
GTCGCACCTGATTGCCCGACATTATCGCGAGCCCATTTATACCCATATAAATCAGCATCCATGTTGGAAT
TTAATCGCGGCTTCAAGCAAGACGTTTCCCGTTGAATATGGCTCATTTTAGCTTCCTTAGCTCCTGAAAA
TCTCGATAACTCAAAAAATACGCCCGGTAGTGATCTTATTTCATTATGGTGAAAGTTGGAACCTCTTACG
TGCCGATCAAGTCAAAAGCCTCCGGTCGGAGGCTTTTGACTTTCTGCTATGGAGGTCAGGTATGATTTTT
GAATTCGCTCTTCGGGTCCCGGGAAGTTCCTATACTATTTGAAGAATAGGAACTTCACGCGAAGAGCAAG
CTTGGATCGACGAGAGCAGCGCGACTGGATCTGTCGCCCGTCTCAAACGCAACCCTCCGGCGGTCGCATA
TCATTCAGGACGAGCCTCAGACTCCAGCGTAACTGGACTGCAATCAACTCACTGGCTCACCTTCCGGTCC
ACGATCAGCTAGAATCAAGCTGACTAGATAAACTGGCCGTCGTTTTACACGGGTGGGCCTTTCTTCGGTA
GAAAATCAAAGGATCTTCTTGAGATCCTTTTTTTCTGCGCGTAATCTGCTGCTTGCAAACAAAAAAACCA
CCGCTACCAGCGGTGGTTTGTTTGCCGGATCAAGAGCTACCAACTCTTTTTCCGAGGTAACTGGCTTCAG
CAGAGCGCAGATACCAAATACTGTTCTTCTAGTGTAGCCGTAGTTAGGCCACCACTTCAAGAACTCTGTA
GCACCGCCTACATACCTCGCTCTGCTAATCCTGTTACCAGTGGCTGCTGCCAGTGGCGATAAGTCGTGTC
TTACCGGGTTGGACTCAAGACGATAGTTACCGGATAAGGCGCAGCGGTCGGGCTGAACGGGGGGTTCGTG
CACACAGCCCAGCTTGGAGCGAACGACCTACACCGAACTGAGATACCTACAGCGTGAGCTATGAGAAAGC
GCCACGCTTCCCGAAGGGAGAAAGGCGGACAGGTATCCGGTAAGCGGCAGGGTCGGAACAGGAGAGCGCA
CGAGGGAGCTTCCAGGGGGAAACGCCTGGTATCTTTATAGTCCTGTCGGGTTTCGCCACCTCTGACTTGA
GCATCGATTTTTGTGATGCTCGTCAGGGGGGCGGAGCCTATGGAAAAACGCCAGCAACGCAGAAAGGCCC
ACCCGAAGGTGAGCCAGGTGATTACATTTAGGTCCTCA
